>Addgene plasmid #16504 | pBK-CMV Pig10 | addgene partial sequence | sequence record 23119 | 16504 with T3
TGGATCCAAAGAATTCGGCACGAGGCGGCGTGGGGACGACAGACGGAGGCGAACGCCATCGGTAGCCGGT
CCGCGAGCCATCGTTCGGGGCGCAGTCCTCTCCCCGGCTGGCCCTCCTTTCTCCGGGGCATTCGCCACCG
CTTCCCTGGGCTGAGACGACCGGTTCGTCGCCTCCTTGCCCGTGACCGTCGCTAGAACTCAGTTGTGCGT
TGCGGCCAGTCGCCACTGCTGAGTGGAAACAAAATGTCAGTCAGTGTGCATGAGAACCGCAAGTCCAGGG
CCAGCAGCGGCTCCATTAACATCTATCTGTTTCACAAGTCCTCCTACGCTGACAGCGTCCTCACTCACCT
GAATCTTTTACGCCAGCAGCGTCTCTTCACTGACGTCCTTCTCCATGCCGGAAATAGGACCTTCCCTTGC
CACCGGGCAGTGCTGGCTGCATGCAGTCGCTACTTTGAGGCCATGTTCAGTGGTGGCCTGAAAGAGAGCC
AGGACAGTGAGGTCAACTTTGACAATTCCATCCACCCAGAAGTCTTGGAGCTGCTGCTTGACTATGCGTA
CTCCTCCCGGGTCATCATCAATGAAGAAAATGCAGAATCGCTCCTGGAAGCTGGTGACATGCTGGAGTTT
CAAGACATCCGGGATGCATGTGCAGAGTTCCTGGAAAAGAACCTGCATCCCACCAACTGCCTGGGCATGC
TGCTGCTGTCTGATGCACACCAGTGCACCAAGCTGTACGAACTATCTTGGAGAATGTGTCTCAGCAACTT
CCAAACCATCAGGAAGAATGAAGATTTCCT
