[The description below was written by a language model from this plasmid's Addgene catalogue record.]
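Description:
pBK-CMV Pig10 is a mammalian expression plasmid built on the commercial pBK-CMV phagemid backbone (about 4.5 kb without insert), carrying a roughly 2.3 kb human cDNA for Pig10. The corresponding gene is now catalogued as ENC1, also known as TP53I10, NRPB or KLHL37. The insert was placed between EcoRI and XhoI sites, both of which remain intact, so the cDNA can be excised or transferred to another vector. A T3 primer site upstream of the insert allows sequencing across the 5′ junction. As the backbone name indicates, expression in mammalian cells is expected to come from the CMV immediate-early promoter, although the record gives no feature table and lists no promoter, polyadenylation signal or replication origins. No epitope tag or reporter fusion is recorded, and the entry does not say whether the insert covers the complete coding sequence or includes untranslated regions.

The plasmid is maintained at high copy number in E. coli. The entry lists ampicillin as the bacterial resistance. This is worth checking, because the standard pBK-CMV backbone is generally described as carrying a single neomycin/kanamycin resistance cassette that serves in both bacteria and mammalian cells. The recorded mammalian marker is neomycin resistance, which permits G418 selection of stably transfected cells.

PIG10 stands for "p53-induced gene 10", and the construct comes from work proposing a model for p53-induced apoptosis. The plasmid therefore serves as a cDNA clone for expressing this p53-responsive gene in cultured mammalian cells and for studying its role downstream of p53.
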