Addgene plasmid #16504: pBK-CMV Pig10
Depositing lab: Bert Vogelstein. Publication: A model for p53-induced apoptosis. Polyak K, Xia Y, Zweier JL, Kinzler KW, Vogelstein B. Nature. 1997 Sep 18. 389(6648):300-5. 10.1038/38525 PubMed 9305847.
Backbone
  Vector backbone: pBK-CMV
  Backbone manufacturer: Stratagene
  Backbone size w/o insert (bp): 4500
  Vector type: Mammalian Expression
  Selectable markers: Neomycin (select with G418)
Growth in bacteria
  Bacterial resistance: Ampicillin, 100 μg/mL
  Growth temperature: 37°C
  Growth strain: DH5alpha
  Copy number: High Copy
Gene/Insert
  Gene/Insert name: Pig10
  Species: H. sapiens (human)
  Insert size (bp): 2300
  Entrez Gene: ENC1 (a.k.a. CCL28, ENC-1, KLHL35, KLHL37, NRPB, PIG10, TP53I10)
  Cloning method: Restriction Enzyme; 5′ cloning site EcoRI (not destroyed); 3′ cloning site XhoI (not destroyed)
  Sequencing primers: 5′ T3
Terms and licenses: Academic/Nonprofit Terms; Industry Terms: Not Available to Industry
How to cite: pBK-CMV Pig10 was a gift from Bert Vogelstein (Addgene plasmid # 16504 ; http://n2t.net/addgene:16504 ; RRID:Addgene_16504)
